Addgene plasmid #103731: LSB-hsa-miR-766-3p
Purpose: Used to sense miRNA activity using fluorescence based tools. hsa-miR-766-3p target in 3' UTR of of mKate. miRNA activity can be measured by the repression of mKate2 relative to EBFP2 fluorescent proteins . Plasmid is inherently unstable; please see Depositor Comments
Depositing lab: Ron Weiss. Depositing organization: Massachusetts Institute of Technology. Publication: A mixed antagonistic/synergistic miRNA repression model enables accurate predictions of multi-input miRNA sensor activity. Gam JJ, Babb J, Weiss R. Nat Commun. 2018 Jun 22;9(1):2430. doi: 10.1038/s41467-018-04575-0. PubMed 29934631.
Backbone
  Vector backbone: Low Sensor Backbone (LSB)
  Vector type: Mammalian Expression, Synthetic Biology
Growth in bacteria
  Bacterial resistance: Ampicillin and Kanamycin, 100 & 50 μg/mL
  Growth temperature: 30°C
  Growth strain: NEB Stable
  Copy number: High Copy
Gene/Insert
  Gene/Insert name: hsa-miR-766-3p target
  Species: H. sapiens (human)
  Entrez Gene: MIR766 (a.k.a. MIRN766, hsa-mir-766, mir-766)
  Promoter: EF-1a
  Cloning method: Gibson Cloning
Terms and licenses: Academic/Nonprofit Terms; Industry Terms: Not Available to Industry
Depositor comments: Please note that this plasmid is inherently unstable due to a repeating poly A element. We recommend performing a diagnostic digest on multiple colonies upon receipt. The depositors would like to note the presence of several discrepancies between the depositor sequence and physical plasmid sequence. In particular, the sequences upstream and downstream of the puromycin coding region have 10 bp insertions which do not affect the ability to perform puromycin selection. The sequences for those regions within the physical plasmids are as follows: Upstream of Puro: GAATTCGACCGCCTGTCTCAAGGTGCCACC; Downstream of Puro: GCTTTGAGACTACGCGTGAATTCACTCCTC. Please contact if you are interested in this plasmid prior to placing an order.
How to cite: LSB-hsa-miR-766-3p was a gift from Ron Weiss (Addgene plasmid # 103731 ; http://n2t.net/addgene:103731 ; RRID:Addgene_103731)
