[The description below was written by a language model from this plasmid's Addgene catalogue record and pLannotate feature annotations shown in this document.]
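Description:
LSB-hsa-miR-766-3p is a mammalian expression plasmid from a synthetic-biology miRNA sensor series built on the Low Sensor Backbone (LSB). It reports the activity of human miR-766-3p by ratiometric fluorescence. The roughly 11 kb plasmid replicates in E. coli from a high-copy ColE1/pUC-type origin. It carries both a β-lactamase gene and an aph(3')-Ia kanamycin resistance gene, consistent with the dual ampicillin/kanamycin selection listed in the record.

The payload is two parallel transcription units, each driven by the human EF-1α core promoter with its intron A and terminated by a rabbit β-globin polyadenylation signal. Both are flanked by Gateway attB4, attB1 and attB2 scars left over from modular assembly. The first unit encodes the red fluorescent protein mKate2, and according to the record its 3' UTR holds the hsa-miR-766-3p target. The target site is not annotated in the feature table, although an unannotated gap lies between attB2 and the β-globin sequences. The second unit encodes the blue protein EBFP2 without a target and serves as an internal normaliser for plasmid dose and expression capacity. When miR-766-3p is active in transfected cells, the mKate2 transcript is repressed, so a lower mKate2-to-EBFP2 ratio reads out miRNA activity.

A puromycin N-acetyltransferase gene with its own β-globin poly(A) signal allows puromycin selection in mammalian cells, but no promoter for it is annotated. The depositor notes that the repeated poly(A) elements make the plasmid inherently unstable. They also note small insertions flanking the puromycin coding region in the physical plasmid relative to the deposited sequence, which reportedly do not impair selection.
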