Features (pLannotate 1.2.2; 28 found; start..end, strand, type, name):
     87..675     -  rep_origin     ori: high-copy-number ColE1/pMB1/pBR322/pUC origin of replication
    846..1706    -  CDS            AmpR: β-lactamase; bla; confers resistance to ampicillin, carbenicillin, and related antibiotics
   1707..1778    -  promoter       AmpR promoter: bla
   1857..2456    +  CDS            PuroR: puromycin N-acetyltransferase; pac from Streptomyces alboniger; confers resistance to puromycin
   2461..2541    +  CDS            HBB (fragment): HBB_PONPY - Experimental evidence at transcript level: Swiss-Prot protein existence level 2. Involved in oxygen transport from the lung to the various peripheral tissues. From Pongo pygmaeus (Bornean orangutan).
   2612..2667    +  polyA_signal   β-globin poly(A) signal: rabbit β-globin polyadenylation signal (Gil and Proudfoot, 1987)
   3646..3666    +  protein_bind   attB4: mutant version of attB; core recombination site for the Gateway® BP reaction BP Clonase™
   3734..3945    +  promoter       EF-1α core promoter: core promoter for human elongation factor EF-1α
   3946..4884    +  intron         EF-1α intron A: intron upstream of the start codon of human EF-1α
   4911..4931    +  protein_bind   attB1: mutant version of attB; core recombination site for the Gateway® BP reaction BP Clonase™
   4951..5646    +  CDS            mKate2: mKate2 is a basic (constitutively fluorescent) red fluorescent protein published in 2009, derived from Entacmaea quadricolor. It is reported to be a rapidly-maturing monomer with moderate acid sensitivity.
   5666..5690    -  protein_bind   attB2: mutant version of attB; recombination site for the Gateway® BP reaction BP Clonase™
   5834..5908    +  CDS            HBB (fragment): HBB_PONPY - Experimental evidence at transcript level: Swiss-Prot protein existence level 2. Involved in oxygen transport from the lung to the various peripheral tissues. From Pongo pygmaeus (Bornean orangutan).
   5979..6034    +  polyA_signal   β-globin poly(A) signal: rabbit β-globin polyadenylation signal (Gil and Proudfoot, 1987)
   6418..6443    +  misc_feature   SA: splice acceptor site
   7115..7135    +  protein_bind   attB4: mutant version of attB; core recombination site for the Gateway® BP reaction BP Clonase™
   7203..7414    +  promoter       EF-1α core promoter: core promoter for human elongation factor EF-1α
   7415..8353    +  intron         EF-1α intron A: intron upstream of the start codon of human EF-1α
   8380..8400    +  protein_bind   attB1: mutant version of attB; core recombination site for the Gateway® BP reaction BP Clonase™
   8411..9127    +  CDS            EBFP2: EBFP2 is a basic (constitutively fluorescent) blue fluorescent protein published in 2007, derived from Aequorea victoria. It is reported to be a rapidly-maturing monomer with moderate acid sensitivity.
   9135..9159    -  protein_bind   attB2: mutant version of attB; recombination site for the Gateway® BP reaction BP Clonase™
   9163..9243    +  CDS            HBB (fragment): HBB_PONPY - Experimental evidence at transcript level: Swiss-Prot protein existence level 2. Involved in oxygen transport from the lung to the various peripheral tissues. From Pongo pygmaeus (Bornean orangutan).
   9314..9369    +  polyA_signal   β-globin poly(A) signal: rabbit β-globin polyadenylation signal (Gil and Proudfoot, 1987)
   9752..9774    -  protein_bind   lac operator (fragment): The lac repressor binds to the lac operator to inhibit transcription in E. coli. This inhibition can be relieved by adding lactose or isopropyl-β-D-thiogalactopyranoside (IPTG). lac repressor encoded by lacI
   9778..9808    -  promoter       lac promoter: promoter for the E. coli lac operon
   9823..9844    -  protein_bind   CAP binding site: CAP binding activates transcription in the presence of cAMP. E. coli catabolite activator protein
   9857..9896    -  CDS            lacI (fragment): lac repressor; lacI; The lac repressor binds to the lac operator to inhibit transcription in E. coli. This inhibition can be relieved by adding lactose or isopropyl-β-D-thiogalactopyranoside (IPTG).
  10069..10878   +  CDS            KanR: aminoglycoside phosphotransferase; aph(3')-Ia; confers resistance to kanamycin in bacteria or G418 (Geneticin®) in eukaryotes
>Addgene plasmid #103731 | LSB-hsa-miR-766-3p | depositor full sequence | sequence record 196510 | Full Sequence
AATTGAGGGGATAACGCAGGAAAGAACATGTGAGCAAAAGGCCAGCAAAAGGCCAGGAACCGTAAAAAGG
CCGCGTTGCTGGCGTTTTTCCATAGGCTCCGCCCCCCTGACGAGCATCACAAAAATCGACGCTCAAGTCA
GAGGTGGCGAAACCCGACAGGACTATAAAGATACCAGGCGTTTCCCCCTGGAAGCTCCCTCGTGCGCTCT
CCTGTTCCGACCCTGCCGCTTACCGGATACCTGTCCGCCTTTCTCCCTTCGGGAAGCGTGGCGCTTTCTC
ATAGCTCACGCTGTAGGTATCTCAGTTCGGTGTAGGTCGTTCGCTCCAAGCTGGGCTGTGTGCACGAACC
CCCCGTTCAGCCCGACCGCTGCGCCTTATCCGGTAACTATCGTCTTGAGTCCAACCCGGTAAGACACGAC
TTATCGCCACTGGCAGCAGCCACTGGTAACAGGATTAGCAGAGCGAGGTATGTAGGCGGTGCTACAGAGT
TCTTGAAGTGGTGGCCTAACTACGGCTACACTAGAAGAACAGTATTTGGTATCTGCGCTCTGCTGAAGCC
AGTTACCTTCGGAAAAAGAGTTGGTAGCTCTTGATCCGGCAAACAAACCACCGCTGGTAGCGGTGGTTTT
TTTGTTTGCAAGCAGCAGATTACGCGCAGAAAAAAAGGATCTCAAGAAGATCCTTTGATCTTTTCTACGG
GGTCTGACGCTCAGTGGAACGAAAACTCACGTTAAGGGATTTTGGTCATGAGATTATCAAAAAGGATCTT
CACCTAGATCCTTTTAAATTAAAAATGAAGTTTTAAATCAATCTAAAGTATATATGAGTAAACTTGGTCT
GACAGTTACCAATGCTTAATCAGTGAGGCACCTATCTCAGCGATCTGTCTATTTCGTTCATCCATAGTTG
CCTGACTCCCCGTCGTGTAGATAACTACGATACGGGAGGGCTTACCATCTGGCCCCAGTGCTGCAATGAT
ACCGCGAGAACCACGCTCACCGGCTCCAGATTTATCAGCAATAAACCAGCCAGCCGGAAGGGCCGAGCGC
AGAAGTGGTCCTGCAACTTTATCCGCCTCCATCCAGTCTATTAATTGTTGCCGGGAAGCTAGAGTAAGTA
GTTCGCCAGTTAATAGTTTGCGCAACGTTGTTGCCATTGCTACAGGCATCGTGGTGTCACGCTCGTCGTT
TGGTATGGCTTCATTCAGCTCCGGTTCCCAACGATCAAGGCGAGTTACATGATCCCCCATGTTGTGCAAA
AAAGCGGTTAGCTCCTTCGGTCCTCCGATCGTTGTCAGAAGTAAGTTGGCCGCAGTGTTATCACTCATGG
TTATGGCAGCACTGCATAATTCTCTTACTGTCATGCCATCCGTAAGATGCTTTTCTGTGACTGGTGAGTA
CTCAACCAAGTCATTCTGAGAATAGTGTATGCGGCGACCGAGTTGCTCTTGCCCGGCGTCAATACGGGAT
AATACCGCGCCACATAGCAGAACTTTAAAAGTGCTCATCATTGGAAAACGTTCTTCGGGGCGAAAACTCT
CAAGGATCTTACCGCTGTTGAGATCCAGTTCGATGTAACCCACTCGTGCACCCAACTGATCTTCAGCATC
TTTTACTTTCACCAGCGTTTCTGGGTGAGCAAAAACAGGAAGGCAAAATGCCGCAAAAAAGGGAATAAGG
GCGACACGGAAATGTTGAATACTCATACTCTTCCTTTTTCAATATTATTGAAGCATTTATCAGGGTTATT
GTCTCATGAGCGGATACATATTTGAATGTAGCTCCGAATTTCTCGAGGGCTTGTCGACGACGGCGGTCTC
CGTCGTCAGGATCATGAATTCGACCCGCCTGCCACCATGACCGAGTACAAGCCCACGGTGCGCCTCGCCA
CCCGCGACGACGTCCCCCGGGCCGTACGCACCCTCGCCGCCGCGTTCGCCGACTACCCCGCCACGCGCCA
CACCGTCGACCCGGACCGCCACATCGAGCGGGTCACCGAGCTGCAAGAACTCTTCCTCACGCGCGTCGGG
CTCGACATCGGCAAGGTGTGGGTCGCGGACGACGGCGCCGCGGTGGCGGTCTGGACCACGCCGGAGAGCG
TCGAAGCGGGGGCGGTGTTCGCCGAGATCGGCCCGCGCATGGCCGAGTTGAGCGGTTCCCGGCTGGCCGC
GCAGCAACAGATGGAAGGCCTCCTGGCGCCGCACCGGCCCAAGGAGCCCGCGTGGTTCCTGGCCACCGTC
GGCGTCTCGCCCGACCACCAGGGCAAGGGTCTGGGCAGCGCCGTCGTGCTCCCCGGAGTGGAGGCGGCCG
AGCGCGCCGGGGTGCCCGCCTTCCTGGAGACATCCGCGCCCCGCAACCTCCCCTTCTACGAGCGGCTCGG
CTTCACCGTCACCGCCGACGTCGAGGTGCCCGAAGGACCGCGCACCTGGTGCATGACCCGCAAGCCCGGT
GCCTGATACGCGTGAATTCACTCCTCAGGTGCAGGCTGCCTATCAGAAGGTGGTGGCTGGTGTGGCCAAT
GCCCTGGCTCACAAATACCACTGAGATCTTTTTCCCTCTGCCAAAAATTATGGGGACATCATGAAGCCCC
TTGAGCATCTGACTTCTGGCTAATAAAGGAAATTTATTTTCATTGCAATAGTGTGTTGGAATTTTTTGTG
TCTCTCACTCGGAAGGACATATGGGAGGGCAAATCATTTAAAACATCAGAATGAGTATTTGGTTTAGAGT
TTGGCAACATATGCCCATATGCTGGCTGCCATGAACAAAGGTTGGCTATAAAGAGGTCATCAGTATATGA
AACAGCCCCCTGCTGTCCATTCCTTATTCCATAGAAAAGCCTTGACTTGAGGTTAGATTTTTTTTATATT
TTGTTTTGTGTTATTTTTTTCTTTAACATCCCTAAAATTTTCCTTACATGTTTTACTAGCCAGATTTTTC
CTCCTCTCCTGACTACTCCCAGTCATAGCTGTCCCTCTTCTCTTATGGAGATCCCTCGACCTGCAGCCCA
AGCTTGAATTCTCTAGAATTACCCTGTTATCCCTATGCTTGGTTTACCGAGCTCTTATTGGTTTTCAAAC
TTCATTGACTGTGCCCAACGCGCCTGGGAGCTCACGGGGACAGCCCCCCCCCAAAGCCCCCAGGGATGTA
ATTACGTCCCTCCCCCGCTAGGGGGCAGCAGCGAGCCGCCCGGGGCTCCGCTCCGGTCCGGCGCTCCCCC
CGCATCCCCGAGCCGGCAGCGTGCGGGGACAGCCCGGGCACGGGGAAGGTGGCACGGGATCGCTTTCCTC
TGAACGCTTCTCGCTGCTCTTTGAGCCTGCAGACACCTGGGGGGATACGGGGAAAAAGCTAGGCTGAAAG
ACCGGTTCTTAGAATGACACGCGCCTGGGAGCTCACGGGGACAGCCCCCCCCCAAAGCCCCCAGGGATGT
AATTACGTCCCTCCCCCGCTAGGGGGCAGCAGCGAGCCGCCCGGGGCTCCGCTCCGGTCCGGCGCTCCCC
CCGCATCCCCGAGCCGGCAGCGTGCGGGGACAGCCCGGGCACGGGGAAGGTGGCACGGGATCGCTTTCCT
CTGAACGCTTCTCGCTGCTCTTTGAGCCTGCAGACACCTGGGGGGATACGGGGAAAAAGCTAACTTCTGA
GACGACAACTTTGTATAGAAAAGTTGGCTCCGAATTCGCCCTTGACAGCAGAGATCCAGTTTGGTTAATT
AATTGGCTCCGGTGCCCGTCAGTGGGCAGAGCGCACATCGCCCACAGTCCCCGAGAAGTTGTGGGGAGGG
GTCGGCAATTGAACCGGTGCCTAGAGAAGGTGGCGCGGGGTAAACTGGGAAAGTGATGTCGTGTACTGGC
TCCGCCTTTTTCCCGAGGGTGGGGGAGAACCGTATATAAGTGCAGTAGTCGCCGTGAACGTTCTTTTTCG
CAACGGGTTTGCCGCCAGAACACAGGTAAGTGCCGTGTGTGGTTCCCGCGGGCCTGGCCTCTTTACGGGT
TATGGCCCTTGCGTGCCTTGAATTACTTCCACCTGGCTGCAGTACGTGATTCTTGATCCCGAGCTTCGGG
TTGGAAGTGGGTGGGAGAGTTCGAGGCCTTGCGCTTAAGGAGCCCCTTCGCCTCGTGCTTGAGTTGAGGC
CTGGCCTGGGCGCTGGGGCCGCCGCGTGCGAATCTGGTGGCACCTTCGCGCCTGTCTCGCTGCTTTCGAT
AAGTCTCTAGCCATTTAAAATTTTTGATGACCTGCTGCGACGCTTTTTTTCTGGCAAGATAGTCTTGTAA
ATGCGGGCCAAGATCTGCACACTGGTATTTCGGTTTTTGGGGCCGCGGGCGGCGACGGGGCCCGTGCGTC
CCAGCGCACATGTTCGGCGAGGCGGGGCCTGCGAGCGCGGCCACCGAGAATCGGACGGGGGTAGTCTCAA
GCTGGCCGGCCTGCTCTGGTGCCTGGCCTCGCGCCGCCGTGTATCGCCCCGCCCTGGGCGGCAAGGCTGG
CCCGGTCGGCACCAGTTGCGTGAGCGGAAAGATGGCCGCTTCCCGGCCCTGCTGCAGGGAGCTCAAAATG
GAGGACGCGGCGCTCGGGAGAGCGGGCGGGTGAGTCACCCACACAAAGGAAAAGGGCCTTTCCGTCCTCA
GCCGTCGCTTCATGTGACTCCACGGAGTACCGGGCGCCGTCCAGGCACCTCGATTAGTTCTCGAGCTTTT
GGAGTACGTCGTCTTTAGGTTGGGGGGAGGGGTTTTATGCGATGGAGTTTCCCCACACTGAGTGGGTGGA
GACTGAAGTTAGGCCAGCTTGGCACTTGATGTAATTCTCCTTGGAATTTGCCCTTTTTGAGTTTGGATCT
TGGTTCATTCTCAAGCCTCAGACAGTGGTTCAAAGTTTTTTTCTTCCATTTCAGGTGTCGTGAGAAGGGC
GAATTCGACCCAAGTTTGTACAAAAAAGCAGGCTGGATCCAGGTGCCACCATGGTGAGCGAGCTGATTAA
GGAGAACATGCACATGAAGCTGTACATGGAGGGCACCGTGAACAACCACCACTTCAAGTGCACATCCGAG
GGCGAAGGCAAGCCCTACGAGGGCACCCAGACCATGAGAATCAAGGCGGTCGAGGGCGGCCCTCTCCCCT
TCGCCTTCGACATCCTGGCTACCAGCTTCATGTACGGCAGCAAAACCTTCATCAACCACACCCAGGGCAT
CCCCGACTTCTTTAAGCAGTCCTTCCCCGAGGGCTTCACATGGGAGAGAGTCACCACATACGAAGATGGG
GGCGTGCTGACCGCTACCCAGGACACCAGCCTCCAGGACGGCTGCCTCATCTACAACGTCAAGATCAGAG
GGGTGAACTTCCCATCCAACGGCCCTGTGATGCAGAAGAAAACACTCGGCTGGGAGGCCTCCACCGAGAC
ACTGTACCCCGCTGACGGCGGCCTGGAAGGCAGAGCCGACATGGCCCTGAAGCTCGTGGGCGGGGGCCAC
CTGATCTGCAACCTTAAGACCACATACAGATCCAAGAAACCCGCTAAGAACCTCAAGATGCCCGGCGTCT
ACTATGTGGACAGGAGACTGGAAAGAATCAAGGAGGCCGACAAAGAGACATACGTCGAGCAGCACGAGGT
GGCTGTGGCCAGATACTGCGACCTCCCTAGCAAACTGGGGCACAAACTTAATTGAGAATTCTACCACCCA
GCTTTCTTGTACAAAGTGGTACGTCTCAAGACCAGAGGTCTCTGCTTCCATCGAGGCTGAGGCTGTGGGG
CTGGAGTGCTGAGGCTGTGGGGCTGGAGTGCTGAGGCTGTGGGGCTGGAGTGCTGAGGCTGTGGGGCTGG
AGTCAACCAGAAGAGACCTGTGCTTCACTCCTCAGGTGCAGGCTGCCTATCAGAAGGTGGTGGCTGGTGT
GGCCAATGCCCTGGCTCACAAATACCACTGAGATCTTTTTCCCTCTGCCAAAAATTATGGGGACATCATG
AAGCCCCTTGAGCATCTGACTTCTGGCTAATAAAGGAAATTTATTTTCATTGCAATAGTGTGTTGGAATT
TTTTGTGTCTCTCACTCGGAAGGACATATGGGAGGGCAAATCATTTAAAACATCAGAATGAGTATTTGGT
TTAGAGTTTGGCAACATATGCCCATATGCTGGCTGCCATGAACAAAGGTTGGCTATAAAGAGGTCATCAG
TATATGAAACAGCCCCCTGCTGTCCATTCCTTATTCCATAGAAAAGCCTTGACTTGAGGTTAGATTTTTT
TTATATTTTGTTTTGTGTTATTTTTTTCTTTAACATCCCTAAAATTTTCCTTACATGTTTTACTAGCCAG
ATTTTTCCTCCTCTCCTGACTACTCCCAGTCATAGCTGTCCCTCTTCTCTTATGGAGATCCCGAGCGGTG
CGTTTTTATGCTTGTAGTATTGTATAATGTTTTTAAGATCCAAGCTTCTGACCTCTTCTCTTCCTCCCAC
AGGGCCTCGAGACAATTGCATCGATGGTACCAGTGAAAGTCTGCAATGAATTCGAGTTGGCGCGCCTGTC
ATTCTAAATCTCTCTTTCAGCCTAAAGCTTTTTCCCCGTATCCCCCCAGGTGTCTGCAGGCTCAAAGAGC
AGCGAGAAGCGTTCAGAGGAAAGCGATCCCGTGCCACCTTCCCCGTGCCCGGGCTGTCCCCGCACGCTGC
CGGCTCGGGGATGCGGGGGGAGCGCCGGACCGGAGCGGAGCCCCGGGCGGCTCGCTGCTGCCCCCTAGCG
GGGGAGGGACGTAATTACATCCCTGGGGGCTTTGGGAGGGGGCTGTCCCCGTGAGCTCCCAGGCGCGCCT
GTCATTCTAAATCTCTCTTTCAGCCTAAAGCTTTTTCCCCGTATCCCCCCAGGTGTCTGCAGGCTCAAAG
AGCAGCGAGAAGCGTTCAGAGGAAAGCGATCCCGTGCCACCTTCCCCGTGCCCGGGCTGTCCCCGCACGC
TGCCGGCTCGGGGATGCGGGGGGAGCGCCGGACCGGAGCGGAGCCCCGGGCGGCTCGCTGCTGCCCCCTA
GCGGGGGAGGGACGTAATTACATCCCTGGGGGCTTTGGGGGGGGGCTGTCCCCGTGAGCTCCCAGGCGCG
CCAACTCGGTACCGTATCGATGTCGACGTTAACGCTAGTGATATCAACTTTGTATAGAAAAGTTGGCTCC
GAATTCGCCCTTGACAGCAGAGATCCAGTTTGGTTAATTAATTGGCTCCGGTGCCCGTCAGTGGGCAGAG
CGCACATCGCCCACAGTCCCCGAGAAGTTGTGGGGAGGGGTCGGCAATTGAACCGGTGCCTAGAGAAGGT
GGCGCGGGGTAAACTGGGAAAGTGATGTCGTGTACTGGCTCCGCCTTTTTCCCGAGGGTGGGGGAGAACC
GTATATAAGTGCAGTAGTCGCCGTGAACGTTCTTTTTCGCAACGGGTTTGCCGCCAGAACACAGGTAAGT
GCCGTGTGTGGTTCCCGCGGGCCTGGCCTCTTTACGGGTTATGGCCCTTGCGTGCCTTGAATTACTTCCA
CCTGGCTGCAGTACGTGATTCTTGATCCCGAGCTTCGGGTTGGAAGTGGGTGGGAGAGTTCGAGGCCTTG
CGCTTAAGGAGCCCCTTCGCCTCGTGCTTGAGTTGAGGCCTGGCCTGGGCGCTGGGGCCGCCGCGTGCGA
ATCTGGTGGCACCTTCGCGCCTGTCTCGCTGCTTTCGATAAGTCTCTAGCCATTTAAAATTTTTGATGAC
CTGCTGCGACGCTTTTTTTCTGGCAAGATAGTCTTGTAAATGCGGGCCAAGATCTGCACACTGGTATTTC
GGTTTTTGGGGCCGCGGGCGGCGACGGGGCCCGTGCGTCCCAGCGCACATGTTCGGCGAGGCGGGGCCTG
CGAGCGCGGCCACCGAGAATCGGACGGGGGTAGTCTCAAGCTGGCCGGCCTGCTCTGGTGCCTGGCCTCG
CGCCGCCGTGTATCGCCCCGCCCTGGGCGGCAAGGCTGGCCCGGTCGGCACCAGTTGCGTGAGCGGAAAG
ATGGCCGCTTCCCGGCCCTGCTGCAGGGAGCTCAAAATGGAGGACGCGGCGCTCGGGAGAGCGGGCGGGT
GAGTCACCCACACAAAGGAAAAGGGCCTTTCCGTCCTCAGCCGTCGCTTCATGTGACTCCACGGAGTACC
GGGCGCCGTCCAGGCACCTCGATTAGTTCTCGAGCTTTTGGAGTACGTCGTCTTTAGGTTGGGGGGAGGG
GTTTTATGCGATGGAGTTTCCCCACACTGAGTGGGTGGAGACTGAAGTTAGGCCAGCTTGGCACTTGATG
TAATTCTCCTTGGAATTTGCCCTTTTTGAGTTTGGATCTTGGTTCATTCTCAAGCCTCAGACAGTGGTTC
AAAGTTTTTTTCTTCCATTTCAGGTGTCGTGAGAAGGGCGAATTCGACCCAAGTTTGTACAAAAAAGCAG
GCTCGCCACCATGGTGAGCAAGGGCGAGGAGCTGTTCACCGGGGTGGTGCCCATCCTGGTCGAGCTGGAC
GGCGACGTAAACGGCCACAAGTTCAGCGTGAGGGGCGAGGGCGAGGGCGATGCCACCAACGGCAAGCTGA
CCCTGAAGTTCATCTGCACCACCGGCAAGCTGCCCGTGCCCTGGCCCACCCTCGTGACCACCCTGAGCCA
CGGCGTGCAGTGCTTCGCCCGCTACCCCGACCACATGAAGCAGCACGACTTCTTCAAGTCCGCCATGCCC
GAAGGCTACGTCCAGGAGCGCACCATCTTCTTCAAGGACGACGGCACCTACAAGACCCGCGCCGAGGTGA
AGTTCGAGGGCGACACCCTAGTGAACCGCATCGAGCTGAAGGGCGTCGACTTCAAGGAGGACGGCAACAT
CCTGGGGCACAAGCTGGAGTACAACTTCAACAGCCACAACATCTATATCATGGCCGTCAAGCAGAAGAAC
GGCATCAAGGTGAACTTCAAGATCCGCCACAACGTGGAGGACGGCAGCGTGCAGCTCGCCGACCACTACC
AGCAGAACACCCCCATCGGCGACGGCCCCGTGCTGCTGCCCGACAGCCACTACCTGAGCACCCAGTCCGT
GCTGAGCAAAGACCCCAACGAGAAGCGCGATCACATGGTCCTGCTGGAGTTCCGCACCGCCGCCGGGATC
ACTCTCGGCATGGACGAGCTGTACAAGTAATACCACCCAGCTTTCTTGTACAAAGTGGTACGCGTGAATT
CACTCCTCAGGTGCAGGCTGCCTATCAGAAGGTGGTGGCTGGTGTGGCCAATGCCCTGGCTCACAAATAC
CACTGAGATCTTTTTCCCTCTGCCAAAAATTATGGGGACATCATGAAGCCCCTTGAGCATCTGACTTCTG
GCTAATAAAGGAAATTTATTTTCATTGCAATAGTGTGTTGGAATTTTTTGTGTCTCTCACTCGGAAGGAC
ATATGGGAGGGCAAATCATTTAAAACATCAGAATGAGTATTTGGTTTAGAGTTTGGCAACATATGCCCAT
ATGCTGGCTGCCATGAACAAAGGTTGGCTATAAAGAGGTCATCAGTATATGAAACAGCCCCCTGCTGTCC
ATTCCTTATTCCATAGAAAAGCCTTGACTTGAGGTTAGATTTTTTTTATATTTTGTTTTGTGTTATTTTT
TTCTTTAACATCCCTAAAATTTTCCTTACATGTTTTACTAGCCAGATTTTTCCTCCTCTCCTGACTACTC
CCAGTCATAGCTGTCCCTCTTCTCTTATGGAGATCCCTCGACCTGCAGCCCAAGCTTGGCGTAATCATGG
TCATAGCTGTTTCCTGTGTGAAATTGTTATCCGCTCACAATTCCACACAACATACGAGCCGGAAGCATAA
AGTGTAAAGCCTGGGGTGCCTAATGAGTGAGCTAACTCACATTAATTGCGTTGCGCTCACTGCCCGCTTT
CCAGTCGGGAAACCTGTCGTGCCAGCGGATCGACAGTACTAAGCTTGGTCTAATACCCAATCTCTCGTCT
TATCCAGATGTTTTATACGCCTCTGGCCCGTGTCTCAAAATCTCTGATGTTACATTGCACAAGATAAAAT
AATATCATCATGAACAATAAAACTGTCTGCTTACATAAACAGTAATACAAGGGGTGTTATGAGCCATATT
CAACGGGAAACGTCGAGGCCGCGATTAAATTCCAACATGGATGCTGATTTATATGGGTATAAATGGGCTC
GCGATAATGTCGGGCAATCAGGTGCGACAATCTATCGCTTGTATGGGAAGCCCGATGCGCCAGAGTTGTT
TCTGAAACATGGCAAAGGTAGCGTTGCCAATGATGTTACAGATGAGATGGTCAGACTAAACTGGCTGACG
GAATTTATGCCTCTTCCGACCATCAAGCATTTTATCCGTACTCCTGATGATGCATGGTTACTCACCACTG
CGATCCCCGGAAAAACAGCATTCCAGGTATTAGAAGAATATCCTGATTCAGGTGAAAATATTGTTGATGC
GCTGGCAGTGTTCCTGCGCCGGTTGCATTCGATTCCTGTTTGTAATTGTCCTTTTAACAGCGATCGCGTA
TTTCGTCTCGCTCAGGCGCAATCACGAATGAATAACGGTTTGGTTGATGCGAGTGATTTTGATGACGAGC
GTAATGGCTGGCCTGTTGAACAAGTCTGGAAAGAAATGCATAAACTTTTGCCATTCTCACCGGATTCAGT
CGTCACTCATGGTGATTTCTCACTTGATAACCTTATTTTTGACGAGGGGAAATTAATAGGTTGTATTGAT
GTTGGACGAGTCGGAATCGCAGACCGATACCAGGATCTTGCCATCCTATGGAACTGCCTCGGTGAGTTTT
CTCCTTCATTACAGAAACGGCTTTTTCAAAAATATGGTATTGATAATCCTGATATGAATAAATTGCAGTT
TCATTTGATGCTCGATGAGTTTTTCTAATCAGAATTGGTTAATTGGTTGTAACACTGGCAGAGCATTACG
CTGACTTGACGGGACGGCGCAAGCTCATGACCAAAATCCCTTAACGTGAGTTACGCGTCGTTCCACTGAG
CGTCAGAGGTATCACTAGTATTACAGAGGTAAGTTATAACAGTCGCCTAACCC
