>Addgene plasmid #103731 | LSB-hsa-miR-766-3p | depositor partial sequence | sequence record 196511 | hsa-miR-766-3p target
GCTGAGGCTGTGGGGCTGGAGT
